>Addgene plasmid #87300 | pGADT7 Hsh155 K335T | addgene full sequence | sequence record 182565 | Addgene NGS Result
TGCATGCCTGCAGGTCGAGATCCGGGATCGAAGAAATGATGGTAAATGAAATAGGAAATCAAGGAGCATG
AAGGCAAAAGACAAATATAAGGGTCGAACGAAAAATAAAGTGAAAAGTGTTGATATGATGTATTTGGCTT
TGCGGCGCCGAAAAAACGAGTTTACGCAATTGCACAATCATGCTGACTCTGTGGCGGACCCGCGCTCTTG
CCGGCCCGGCGATAACGCTGGGCGTGAGGCTGTGCCCGGCGGAGTTTTTTGCGCCTGCATTTTCCAAGGT
TTACCCTGCGCTAAGGGGCGAGATTGGAGAAGCAATAAGAATGCCGGTTGGGGTTGCGATGATGACGACC
ACGACAACTGGTGTCATTATTTAAGTTGCCGAAAGAACCTGAGTGCATTTGCAACATGAGTATACTAGAA
GAATGAGCCAAGACTTGCGAGACGCGAGTTTGCCGGTGGTGCGAACAATAGAGCGACCATGACCTTGAAG
GTGAGACGCGCATAACCGCTAGAGTACTTTGAAGAGGAAACAGCAATAGGGTTGCTACCAGTATAAATAG
ACAGGTACATACAACACTGGAAATGGTTGTCTGTTTGAGTACGCTTTCAATTCATTTGGGTGTGCACTTT
ATTATGTTACAATATGGAAGGGAACTTTACACTTCTCCTATGCACATATATTAATTAAAGTCCAATGCTA
GTAGAGAAGGGGGGTAACACCCCTCCGCGCTCTTTTCCGATTTTTTTCTAAACCGTGGAATATTTCGGAT
ATCCTTTTGTTGTTTCCGGGTGTACAATATGGACTTCCTCTTTTCTGGCAACCAAACCCATACATCGGGA
TTCCTATAATACCTTCGTTGGTCTCCCTAACATGTAGGTGGCGGAGGGGAGATATACAATAGAACAGATA
CCAGACAAGACATAATGGGCTAAACAAGACTACACCAATTACACTGCCTCATTGATGGTGGTACATAACG
AACTAATACTGTAGCCCTAGACTTGATAGCCATCATCATATCGAAGTTTCACTACCCTTTTTCCATTTGC
CATCTATTGAAGTAATAATAGGCGCATGCAACTTCTTTTCTTTTTTTTTCTTTTCTCTCTCCCCCGTTGT
TGTCTCACCATATCCGCAATGACAAAAAAATGATGGAAGACACTAAAGGAAAAAATTAACGACAAAGACA
GCACCAACAGATGTCGTTGTTCCAGAGCTGATGAGGGGTATCTCGAAGCACACGAAACTTTTTCCTTCCT
TCATTCACGCACACTACTCTCTAATGAGCAACGGTATACGGCCTTCCTTCCAGTTACTTGAATTTGAAAT
AAAAAAAAGTTTGCTGTCTTGCTATCAAGTATAAATAGACCTGCAATTATTAATCTTTTGTTTCCTCGTC
ATTGTTCTCGTTCCCTTTCTTCCTTGTTTCTTTTTCTGCACAATATTTCAAGCTATACCAAGCATACAAT
CAACTCCAAGCTTTGCAAAGATGGATAAAGCGGAATTAATTCCCGAGCCTCCAAAAAAGAAGAGAAAGGT
CGAATTGGGTACCGCCGCCAATTTTAATCAAAGTGGGAATATTGCTGATAGCTCATTGTCCTTCACTTTC
ACTAACAGTAGCAACGGTCCGAACCTCATAACAACTCAAACAAATTCTCAAGCGCTTTCACAACCAATTG
CCTCCTCTAACGTTCATGATAACTTCATGAATAATGAAATCACGGCTAGTAAAATTGATGATGGTAATAA
TTCAAAACCACTGTCACCTGGTTGGACGGACCAAACTGCGTATAACGCGTTTGGAATCACTACAGGGATG
TTTAATACCACTACAATGGATGATGTATATAACTATCTATTCGATGATGAAGATACCCCACCAAACCCAA
AAAAAGAGATCTTTAATACGACTCACTATAGGGCGAGCGCCGCCATGGAGTACCCATACGACGTACCAGA
TTACGCTCATATGGCCATGGAGGCCAGTGAATTCCACCCGGGAATGAGTCATCCGATTCAATTTGTAAAC
GCTAATAATAGCGATAAGAGCCACCAATTAGGCGGTCAATATTCTATTCCTCAGGATTTGAGGGAAAACC
TGCAGAAAGAAGCTGCACGTATTGGTGAGAACGAAAAAGATGTGCTACAGGAAAAAATGGAAACTAGGAC
AGTGCAAAATCGAGAGGATTCATACCACAAAAGAAGGTTTGATATGAAGTTTGAGCCGGATTCCGATACA
CAAACTGTTACGTCTTCAGAAAATACCCAAGACGCTGTCGTGCCAAGGAAAAGAAAATCTCGTTGGGATG
TAAAAGGGTACGAGCCACCTGATGAATCTTCAACAGCGGTCAAAGAAAACTCTGATAGTGCTTTGGTTAA
TGTAGAAGGAATCCATGATTTGATGTTTTTTAAACCTTCTGACCATAAATATTTCGCCGACGTTATATCC
AAAAAACCCATAGATGAGTTAAATAAGGATGAAAAGAAAGAAAGAACCCTGTCGATGTTACTTCTGAAAA
TAAAAAATGGCAATACAGCGAGTAGGAGGACTTCTATGCGGATTTTAACCGATAAAGCTGTTACATTTGG
TCCAGAAATGATATTTAACCGCTTATTGCCCATATTACTAGACAGAAGTTTGGAAGACCAGGAAAGACAT
CTAATGATCAAGACCATAGATCGCGTCCTTTACCAGCTAGGAGATTTAACAAAACCTTACGTTCACAAAA
TACTTGTAGTAGCTGCCCCATTGCTAATAGATGAAGATCCAATGGTTCGTTCAACAGGCCAGGAGATAAT
CACCAATCTGTCTACAGTCGCTGGCCTAAAAACCATTCTAACAGTAATGAGACCTGATATTGAGAATGAG
GATGAGTATGTTAGAAATGTAACTTCAAGAGCGGCGGCTGTGGTGGCAAAAGCCCTTGGTGTTAATCAAT
TGCTTCCTTTCATCAATGCAGCATGCCACTCACGGAAGTCTTGGAAAGCAAGGCATACTGGCATAACTAT
TGTGCAGCAAATAGGTATACTTTTGGGAATAGGTGTCTTGAATCATCTTACTGGGCTGATGAGTTGTATC
AAAGACTGCCTAATGGATGATCACGTTCCGGTGCGAATTGTTACAGCACATACTTTATCAACACTAGCAG
AAAATTCTTATCCATATGGTATCGAAGTTTTCAACGTTGTACTGGAGCCATTATGGAAGGGTATAAGAAG
TCATCGTGGTAAAGTGCTATCTTCTTTTTTAAAAGCTGTTGGATCTATGATCCCATTGATGGACCCAGAG
TATGCCGGTTATTATACCACAGAAGCAATGAGAATAATTAGACGTGAATTCGACTCTCCCGATGATGAAA
TGAAAAAGACCATTCTTTTAGTATTACAAAAATGTAGCGCTGTAGAATCCATAACGCCAAAATTTCTGAG
AGAAGAAATCGCGCCAGAATTCTTTCAAAAATTTTGGGTCAGACGAGTGGCATTGGATAGACCATTAAAC
AAAGTTGTTACATATACTACTGTTACATTAGCAAAGAAATTAGGTTGTTCTTATACCATTGATAAATTAT
TAACACCATTGAGAGATGAAGCTGAGCCGTTCAGAACAATGGCTGTCCATGCTGTTACTAGAACAGTAAA
CTTATTAGGGACAGCAGATTTAGATGAGAGATTAGAAACGAGGCTTATTGATGCGCTCTTGATAGCATTT
CAAGAACAAACAAATAGTGATTCTATAATCTTTAAAGGGTTTGGGGCAGTGACGGTGTCACTTGACATCC
GTATGAAACCGTTTTTAGCACCCATTGTGAGTACGATTTTAAATCATTTAAAGCATAAAACTCCCTTGGT
TCGTCAACATGCAGCAGATCTATGTGCCATACTAATACCAGTCATCAAGAACTGTCACGAATTCGAAATG
TTGAATAAATTGAACATTATATTGTATGAATCCTTAGGCGAAGTATATCCAGAGGTATTAGGTTCTATAA
TCAACGCTATGTACTGTATTACTAGCGTAATGGATTTGGATAAACTACAACCTCCTATTAATCAAATTTT
ACCAACCTTAACTCCAATTTTAAGAAACAAGCATAGAAAAGTCGAAGTAAACACTATCAAATTTGTTGGA
CTTATTGGTAAATTAGCACCTACCTATGCACCTCCTAAAGAATGGATGAGAATATGTTTTGAACTATTAG
AACTTTTGAAAAGTACAAATAAAGAAATAAGAAGATCAGCAAATGCCACGTTTGGATTCATTGCTGAAGC
AATTGGACCTCACGATGTTCTTGTTGCGTTATTGAACAATTTAAAGGTTCAAGAACGTCAGTTACGTGTA
TGCACGGCTGTTGCTATCGGTATCGTTGCTAAAGTGTGTGGTCCTTACAACGTGCTGCCAGTAATCATGA
ATGAATACACAACACCAGAGACTAATGTTCAAAACGGTGTTCTCAAGGCCATGTCATTCATGTTTGAGTA
CATTGGTAACATGTCTAAGGATTACATATACTTCATAACACCATTATTAGAAGATGCACTCACCGATAGG
GATTTAGTTCATCGTCAGACAGCGTCGAACGTAATAACCCACTTAGCTTTAAACTGTTCAGGTACAGGTC
ACGAAGATGCCTTCATTCATTTAATGAATCTTCTAATACCCAATATTTTTGAAACTTCACCACATGCTAT
TATGCGTATTTTAGAAGGTTTGGAGGCACTGAGTCAAGCTCTTGGCCCTGGACTATTCATGAACTACATA
TGGGCAGGATTGTTCCATCCAGCGAAGAATGTAAGGAAAGCATTTTGGAGGGTGTATAATAACATGTACG
TAATGTACCAGGACGCCATGGTACCTTTTTACCCCGTTACACCAGACAACAATGAAGAATATATAGAAGA
ACTGGATTTAGTTCTGTGAGGATCCATCGAGCTCGAGCTGCAGATGAATCGTAGATACTGAAAAACCCCG
CAAGTTCACTTCAACTGTGCATCGTGCACCATCTCAATTTCTTTCATTTATACATCGTTTTGCCTTCTTT
TATGTAACTATACTCCTCTAAGTTTCAATCTTGGCCATGTAACCTCTGATCTATAGAATTTTTTAAATGA
CTAGAATTAATGCCCATCTTTTTTTTGGACCTAAATTCTTCATGAAAATATATTACGAGGGCTTATTCAG
AAGCTTTGGACTTCTTCGCCAGAGGTTTGGTCAAGTCTCCAATCAAGGTTGTCGGCTTGTCTACCTTGCC
AGAAATTTACGAAAAGATGGAAAAGGGTCAAATCGTTGGTAGATACGTTGTTGACACTTCTAAATAAGCG
AATTTCTTATGATTTATGATTTTTATTATTAAATAAGTTATAAAAAAAATAAGTGTATACAAATTTTAAA
GTGACTCTTAGGTTTTAAAACGAAAATTCTTATTCTTGAGTAACTCTTTCCTGTAGGTCAGGTTGCTTTC
TCAGGTATAGCATGAGGTCGCTCTTATTGACCACACCTCTACCGGCCGGTCGAAATTCCCCTACCCTATG
AACATATTCCATTTTGTAATTTCGTGTCGTTTCTATTATGAATTTCATTTATAAAGTTTATGTACAAATA
TCATAAAAAAAGAGAATCTTTTTAAGCAAGGATTTTCTTAACTTCTTCGGCGACAGCATCACCGACTTCG
GTGGTACTGTTGGAACCACCTAAATCACCAGTTCTGATACCTGCATCCAAAACCTTTTTAACTGCATCTT
CAATGGCCTTACCTTCTTCAGGCAAGTTCAATGACAATTTCAACATCATTGCAGCAGACAAGATAGTGGC
GATAGGGTTGACCTTATTCTTTGGCAAATCTGGAGCAGAACCGTGGCATGGTTCGTACAAACCAAATGCG
GTGTTCTTGTCTGGCAAAGAGGCCAAGGACGCAGATGGCAACAAACCCAAGGAACCTGGGATAACGGAGG
CTTCATCGGAGATGATATCACCAAACATGTTGCTGGTGATTATAATACCATTTAGGTGGGTTGGGTTCTT
AACTAGGATCATGGCGGCAGAATCAATCAATTGATGTTGAACCTTCAATGTAGGAAATTCGTTCTTGATG
GTTTCCTCCACAGTTTTTCTCCATAATCTTGAAGAGGCCAAAACATTAGCTTTATCCAAGGACCAAATAG
GCAATGGTGGCTCATGTTGTAGGGCCATGAAAGCGGCCATTCTTGTGATTCTTTGCACTTCTGGAACGGT
GTATTGTTCACTATCCCAAGCGACACCATCACCATCGTCTTCCTTTCTCTTACCAAAGTAAATACCTCCC
ACTAATTCTCTGACAACAACGAAGTCAGTACCTTTAGCAAATTGTGGCTTGATTGGAGATAAGTCTAAAA
GAGAGTCGGATGCAAAGTTACATGGTCTTAAGTTGGCGTACAATTGAAGTTCTTTACGGATTTTTAGTAA
ACCTTGTTCAGGTCTAACACTACCTGTACCCCATTTAGGACCACCCACAGCACCTAACAAAACGGCATCA
GCCTTCTTGGAGGCTTCCAGCGCCTCATCTGGAAGTGGGACACCTGTAGCTTCGATAGCAGCACCACCAA
TTAAATGATTTTCGAAATCGAACTTGACATTGGAACGAACATCAGAAATAGCTTTAAGAACCTTAATGGC
TTCGGCTGTGATTTCTTGACCAACGTGGTCACCTGGCAAAACGACGATCTTCTTAGGGGCAGACATTAGA
ATGGTATATCCTTGAAATATATATATATATTGCTGAAATGTAAAAGGTAAGAAAAGTTAGAAAGTAAGAC
GATTGCTAACCACCTATTGGAAAAAACAATAGGTCCTTAAATAATATTGTCAACTTCAAGTATTGTGATG
CAAGCATTTAGTCATGAACGCTTCTCTATTCTATATGAAAAGCCGGTTCCGGCGCTCTCACCTTTCCTTT
TTCTCCCAATTTTTCAGTTGAAAAAGGTATATGCGTCAGGCGACCTCTGAAATTAACAAAAAATTTCCAG
TCATCGAATTTGATTCTGTGCGATAGCGCCCCTGTGTGTTCTCGTTATGTTGAGGAAAAAAATAATGGTT
GCTAAGAGATTCGAACTCTTGCATCTTACGATACCTGAGTATTCCCACAGTTGGGGGATCTCGACTCTAG
CTAGAGGATCAATTCGTAATCATGTCATAGCTGTTTCCTGTGTGAAATTGTTATCCGCTCACAATTCCAC
ACAACATACGAGCCGGAAGCATAAAGTGTAAAGCCTGGGGTGCCTAATGAGTGAGCTAACTCACATTAAT
TGCGTTGCGCTCACTGCCCGCTTTCCAGTCGGGAAACCTGTCGTGCCAGCTGATAACTTCGTATAATGTA
TGCTATACGAAGTTATTAGGTCTGAAGAGGAGTTTACGTCCAGCCAAGCTAGCTTGGCTGCAGGTCGAGC
GGCCGCGATCCGGAACCCTTAATATAACTTCGTATAATGTATGCTATACGAAGTTATCAGCTGCATTAAT
GAATCGGCCAACGCGCGGGGAGAGGCGGTTTGCGTATTGGGCGCTCTTCCGCTTCCTCGCTCACTGACTC
GCTGCGCTCGGTCGTTCGGCTGCGGCGAGCGGTATCAGCTCACTCAAAGGCGGTAATACGGTTATCCACA
GAATCAGGGGATAACGCAGGAAAGAACATGTGAGCAAAAGGCCAGCAAAAGGCCAGGAACCGTAAAAAGG
CCGCGTTGCTGGCGTTTTTCCATAGGCTCCGCCCCCCTGACGAGCATCACAAAAATCGACGCTCAAGTCA
GAGGTGGCGAAACCCGACAGGACTATAAAGATACCAGGCGTTTCCCCCTGGAAGCTCCCTCGTGCGCTCT
CCTGTTCCGACCCTGCCGCTTACCGGATACCTGTCCGCCTTTCTCCCTTCGGGAAGCGTGGCGCTTTCTC
ATAGCTCACGCTGTAGGTATCTCAGTTCGGTGTAGGTCGTTCGCTCCAAGCTGGGCTGTGTGCACGAACC
CCCCGTTCAGCCCGACCGCTGCGCCTTATCCGGTAACTATCGTCTTGAGTCCAACCCGGTAAGACACGAC
TTATCGCCACTGGCAGCAGCCACTGGTAACAGGATTAGCAGAGCGAGGTATGTAGGCGGTGCTACAGAGT
TCTTGAAGTGGTGGCCTAACTACGGCTACACTAGAAGAACAGTATTTGGTATCTGCGCTCTGCTGAAGCC
AGTTACCTTCGGAAAAAGAGTTGGTAGCTCTTGATCCGGCAAACAAACCACCGCTGGTAGCGGTGGTTTT
TTTGTTTGCAAGCAGCAGATTACGCGCAGAAAAAAAGGATCTCAAGAAGATCCTTTGATCTTTTCTACGG
GGTCTGACGCTCAGTGGAACGAAAACTCACGTTAAGGGATTTTGGTCATGAGATTATCAAAAAGGATCTT
CACCTAGATCCTTTTAAATTAAAAATGAAGTTTTAAATCAATCTAAAGTATATATGAGTAAACTTGGTCT
GACAGTTACCAATGCTTAATCAGTGAGGCACCTATCTCAGCGATCTGTCTATTTCGTTCATCCATAGTTG
CCTGACTCCCCGTCGTGTAGATAACTACGATACGGGAGGGCTTACCATCTGGCCCCAGTGCTGCAATGAT
ACCGCGAGACCCACGCTCACCGGCTCCAGATTTATCAGCAATAAACCAGCCAGCCGGAAGGGCCGAGCGC
AGAAGTGGTCCTGCAACTTTATCCGCCTCCATCCAGTCTATTAATTGTTGCCGGGAAGCTAGAGTAAGTA
GTTCGCCAGTTAATAGTTTGCGCAACGTTGTTGCCATTGCTACAGGCATCGTGGTGTCACGCTCGTCGTT
TGGTATGGCTTCATTCAGCTCCGGTTCCCAACGATCAAGGCGAGTTACATGATCCCCCATGTTGTGCAAA
AAAGCGGTTAGCTCCTTCGGTCCTCCGATCGTTGTCAGAAGTAAGTTGGCCGCAGTGTTATCACTCATGG
TTATGGCAGCACTGCATAATTCTCTTACTGTCATGCCATCCGTAAGATGCTTTTCTGTGACTGGTGAGTA
CTCAACCAAGTCATTCTGAGAATAGTGTATGCGGCGACCGAGTTGCTCTTGCCCGGCGTCAATACGGGAT
AATACCGCGCCACATAGCAGAACTTTAAAAGTGCTCATCATTGGAAAACGTTCTTCGGGGCGAAAACTCT
CAAGGATCTTACCGCTGTTGAGATCCAGTTCGATGTAACCCACTCGTGCACCCAACTGATCTTCAGCATC
TTTTACTTTCACCAGCGTTTCTGGGTGAGCAAAAACAGGAAGGCAAAATGCCGCAAAAAAGGGAATAAGG
GCGACACGGAAATGTTGAATACTCATACTCTTCCTTTTTCAATATTATTGAAGCATTTATCAGGGTTATT
GTCTCATGAGCGGATACATATTTGAATGTATTTAGAAAAATAAACAAATAGGGGTTCCGCGCACATTTCC
CCGAAAAGTGCCACCTGACGTCTAAGAAACCATTATTATCATGACATTAACCTATAAAAATAGGCGTATC
ACGAGGCCCTTTCGTCTCGCGCGTTTCGGTGATGACGGTGAAAACCTCTGACACATGCAGCTCCCGGAGA
CGGTCACAGCTTGTCTGTAAGCGGATGCCGGGAGCAGACAAGCCCGTCAGGGCGCGTCAGCGGGTGTTGG
CGGGTGTCGGGGCTGGCTTAACTATGCGGCATCAGAGCAGATTGTACTGAGAGTGCACCATAACGCATTT
AAGCATAAACACGCACTATGCCGTTCTTCTCATGTATATATATATACAGGCAACACGCAGATATAGGTGC
GACGTGAACAGTGAGCTGTATGTGCGCAGCTCGCGTTGCATTTTCGGAAGCGCTCGTTTTCGGAAACGCT
TTGAAGTTCCTATTCCGAAGTTCCTATTCTCTAGCTAGAAAGTATAGGAACTTCAGAGCGCTTTTGAAAA
CCAAAAGCGCTCTGAAGACGCACTTTCAAAAAACCAAAAACGCACCGGACTGTAACGAGCTACTAAAATA
TTGCGAATACCGCTTCCACAAACATTGCTCAAAAGTATCTCTTTGCTATATATCTCTGTGCTATATCCCT
ATATAACCTACCCATCCACCTTTCGCTCCTTGAACTTGCATCTAAACTCGACCTCTACATTTTTTATGTT
TATCTCTAGTATTACTCTTTAGACAAAAAAATTGTAGTAAGAACTATTCATAGAGTGAATCGAAAACAAT
ACGAAAATGTAAACATTTCCTATACGTAGTATATAGAGACAAAATAGAAGAAACCGTTCATAATTTTCTG
ACCAATGAAGAATCATCAACGCTATCACTTTCTGTTCACAAAGTATGCGCAATCCACATCGGTATAGAAT
ATAATCGGGGATGCCTTTATCTTGAAAAAATGCACCCGCAGCTTCGCTAGTAATCAGTAAACGCGGGAAG
TGGAGTCAGGCTTTTTTTATGGAAGAGAAAATAGACACCAAAGTAGCCTTCTTCTAACCTTAACGGACCT
ACAGTGCAAAAAGTTATCAAGAGACTGCATTATAGAGCGCACAAAGGAGAAAAAAAGTAATCTAAGATGC
TTTGTTAGAAAAATAGCGCTCTCGGGATGCATTTTTGTAGAACAAAAAAGAAGTATAGATTCTTTGTTGG
TAAAATAGCGCTCTCGCGTTGCATTTCTGTTCTGTAAAAATGCAGCTCAGATTCTTTGTTTGAAAAATTA
GCGCTCTCGCGTTGCATTTTTGTTTTACAAAAATGAAGCACAGATTCTTCGTTGGTAAAATAGCGCTTTC
GCGTTGCATTTCTGTTCTGTAAAAATGCAGCTCAGATTCTTTGTTTGAAAAATTAGCGCTCTCGCGTTGC
ATTTTTGTTCTACAAAATGAAGCACAGATGCTTCGTTGCT
Features (pLannotate 1.2.2; 25 found; start..end, strand, type, name):
     68..406     +  CDS            YO085_YEAST: Protein predicted: Swiss-Prot protein existence level 4. From Saccharomyces cerevisiae (strain ATCC 204508 / S288c) (Baker's yeast).
    771..1475    +  promoter       ADH1 promoter: S. cerevisiae ADH1; promoter for alcohol dehydrogenase 1
   1521..1540    +  CDS            SV40 NLS (fragment): nuclear localization signal of SV40 (simian virus 40) large T antigen
   1557..1898    +  CDS            GAL4 activation domain: activation domain of the GAL4 transcriptional activator; Saccharomyces cerevisiae GAL4 (truncated)
   1904..1922    +  promoter       T7 promoter: promoter for bacteriophage T7 RNA polymerase
   1941..1967    +  CDS            HA: HA (human influenza hemagglutinin) epitope tag
   2004..4916    +  CDS            HSH155: SF3B1_YEAST - Experimental evidence at protein level: Swiss-Prot protein existence level 1. Contacts pre-mRNA on both sides of the branch site early in spliceosome assembly. From Saccharomyces cerevisiae (strain ATCC 204508 / S288c) (Baker's yeast).
   5180..5314    +  CDS            ADH1 (fragment): ADH1_YEAST - Also known as ADC1. Experimental evidence at protein level: Swiss-Prot protein existence level 1. This isozyme preferentially catalyzes the conversion of primary unbranched alcohols to their corresponding aldehydes. Also shows activity toward secondary alcohols. From Saccharomyces cerevisiae (strain ATCC 204508 / S288c) (Baker's yeast).
   5318..5505    +  terminator     ADH1 terminator: S. cerevisiae ADH1; transcription terminator for the S. cerevisiae alcohol dehydrogenase 1 (ADH1) gene
   5622..6716    -  CDS            LEU2: 3-isopropylmalate dehydrogenase, required for leucine biosynthesis; S. cerevisiae LEU2; yeast auxotrophic marker
   6717..7122    -  promoter       LEU2 promoter: S. cerevisiae LEU2
   7186..7208    -  protein_bind   lac operator (fragment): The lac repressor binds to the lac operator to inhibit transcription in E. coli. This inhibition can be relieved by adding lactose or isopropyl-β-D-thiogalactopyranoside (IPTG). lac repressor encoded by lacI
   7212..7242    -  promoter       lac promoter: promoter for the E. coli lac operon
   7257..7278    -  protein_bind   CAP binding site: CAP binding activates transcription in the presence of cAMP. E. coli catabolite activator protein
   7291..7332    -  CDS            lacI (fragment): lac repressor; lacI; The lac repressor binds to the lac operator to inhibit transcription in E. coli. This inhibition can be relieved by adding lactose or isopropyl-β-D-thiogalactopyranoside (IPTG).
   7333..7366    -  protein_bind   loxP: Cre-mediated recombination occurs in the 8-bp core sequence (GCATACAT). Cre recombinase
   7444..7477    -  protein_bind   loxP: Cre-mediated recombination occurs in the 8-bp core sequence (GCATACAT). Cre recombinase
   7478..7534    -  CDS            lacI (fragment): lac repressor; lacI; The lac repressor binds to the lac operator to inhibit transcription in E. coli. This inhibition can be relieved by adding lactose or isopropyl-β-D-thiogalactopyranoside (IPTG).
   7717..8305    -  rep_origin     ori: high-copy-number ColE1/pMB1/pBR322/pUC origin of replication
   8476..9336    -  CDS            AmpR: β-lactamase; bla; confers resistance to ampicillin, carbenicillin, and related antibiotics
   9337..9441    -  promoter       AmpR promoter: bla
   9536..9571    +  CDS            rop (fragment): Rop protein, which maintains plasmids at low copy number; rop
   9673..9722    +  misc_feature   bom (fragment): basis of mobility region from pBR322
   9723..10887   +  rep_origin     2μ ori: yeast 2μ plasmid origin of replication
  10888..18      -  misc_feature   MCS (fragment) (across the origin): pUC18/19 multiple cloning site
