[The description below was written by a language model from this plasmid's Addgene catalogue record and pLannotate feature annotations shown in this document.]
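Description:
pGADT7 Hsh155 K335T is a yeast two-hybrid "prey" plasmid built on the Clontech pGADT7 backbone, a yeast–E. coli shuttle vector of about 10.9 kb. In bacteria it is maintained through a high-copy ColE1/pUC-type origin and selected with ampicillin via the β-lactamase gene. In yeast it replicates episomally from the 2μ origin and is selected by leucine prototrophy through the LEU2 marker, which is driven by its own promoter. The annotation also picks up backbone remnants, including lac promoter/operator and lacI fragments, two loxP sites, and rop and bom fragments. These play no stated role in the construct's use.

The expression cassette is driven by the constitutive S. cerevisiae ADH1 promoter and closed by the ADH1 terminator. It encodes an SV40 large T nuclear localization signal, the GAL4 activation domain and an HA epitope tag, all positioned N-terminal to the insert. The insert is S. cerevisiae HSH155 (YMR288W), cloned between XmaI and BamHI. HSH155 is the yeast orthologue of the spliceosomal protein SF3b1, which contacts pre-mRNA around the branch site early in spliceosome assembly. This version carries the K335T substitution. A T7 promoter lies between the activation domain and the HA tag, an arrangement that in this backbone allows in vitro transcription of the HA-tagged insert without the GAL4 portion.

The plasmid is intended for pairing with a GAL4 DNA-binding-domain "bait" construct, to test how the K335T change affects Hsh155 interactions with partner proteins. The associated study examined SF3b1 mutations linked to myelodysplastic syndromes and their effect on branch-site selection fidelity in yeast.
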