Addgene plasmid #87300: pGADT7 Hsh155 K335T
Purpose: Encodes Y2H Gal4 activation domain for Hsh155 K335T
Depositing lab: Aaron Hoskins. Depositing organization: University of Wisconsin, Madison. Publication: SF3b1 mutations associated with myelodysplastic syndromes alter the fidelity of branchsite selection in yeast. Carrocci TJ, Zoerner DM, Paulson JC, Hoskins AA. Nucleic Acids Res. 2017 Jan 6. pii: gkw1349. doi: 10.1093/nar/gkw1349. PubMed 28062854.
Backbone
  Vector backbone: pGADT7
  Backbone manufacturer: Clontech
  Backbone size w/o insert (bp): 7987
  Total vector size (bp): 10910
  Vector type: Bacterial Expression, Yeast Expression
  Selectable markers: LEU2
Growth in bacteria
  Bacterial resistance: Ampicillin, 100 μg/mL
  Growth temperature: 37°C
  Growth strain: DH5alpha
  Copy number: Unknown
Gene/Insert
  Gene/Insert name: HSH155
  Species: S. cerevisiae (budding yeast)
  Insert size (bp): 2923
  Mutation: K335T
  GenBank ID: NP_014015.1
  Entrez Gene: HSH155 (a.k.a. YMR288W)
  Tag / fusion protein: GAL4 AD (N terminal on backbone); HA (N terminal on backbone)
  Cloning method: Restriction Enzyme; 5′ cloning site XmaI (not destroyed); 3′ cloning site BamHI (not destroyed)
  Sequencing primers: 5′ CCAGTGAATTCCACCCGGGAATGAGTCATCCGATTCAATTTG; 3′ GCTCGAGCTCGATGGATCCTCACAGAACTAAATCCAGTTCTTC
Terms and licenses: Academic/Nonprofit Terms; Industry Terms: Not Available to Industry
How to cite: pGADT7 Hsh155 K335T was a gift from Aaron Hoskins (Addgene plasmid # 87300 ; http://n2t.net/addgene:87300 ; RRID:Addgene_87300)
